Addgene plasmid #78196: pJL1703
Purpose: optogenetic activation of IL2 neuron in worms
Depositing lab: Junho Lee. Depositing organization: Seoul National University. Publication: Nictation, a dispersal behavior of the nematode Caenorhabditis elegans, is regulated by IL2 neurons. Lee H, Choi MK, Lee D, Kim HS, Hwang H, Kim H, Park S, Paik YK, Lee J. Nat Neurosci. 2011 Nov 13;15(1):107-12. doi: 10.1038/nn.2975. PubMed 22081161.
Backbone
  Vector backbone: pPD96.52
  Backbone size w/o insert (bp): 3684
  Vector type: Worm Expression
Growth in bacteria
  Bacterial resistance: Ampicillin, 100 μg/mL
  Growth temperature: 37°C
  Growth strain: DH5alpha
  Copy number: High Copy
Gene/Insert
  Gene/Insert name: ChR2(gf)
  Species: C. elegans (nematode)
  Promoter: klp-6
  Cloning method: Restriction Enzyme; 5′ cloning site HindIII (not destroyed); 3′ cloning site BamHI (not destroyed)
  Sequencing primers: 5′ M13 reverse; 3′ pGEX 3
Terms and licenses: Academic/Nonprofit Terms; Industry Terms: Not Available to Industry
Depositor comments: This plasmid contains 1-51 of Uncharacterized protein CELE_F32A7.6 (NP_493594.1). The depositor states that this should not adversely affect plasmid function.
How to cite: pJL1703 was a gift from Junho Lee (Addgene plasmid # 78196 ; http://n2t.net/addgene:78196 ; RRID:Addgene_78196)
