[The description below was written by a language model from this plasmid's Addgene catalogue record.]
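Description:
pJL1703 is a C. elegans expression plasmid built on the pPD96.52 backbone (3684 bp without insert), one of the standard worm expression vectors. It is propagated in E. coli as a high-copy plasmid under ampicillin selection. The record does not include a feature table, so the origin of replication, the 3′ UTR and any other backbone elements are not documented here, and no worm transformation marker is listed.

The payload is ChR2(gf), a gain-of-function form of channelrhodopsin-2, the light-gated cation channel widely used to depolarise neurons with blue light. The specific mutation behind the "gf" designation is not given. Expression is driven by the klp-6 promoter, which the stated purpose links to the IL2 neurons, so that illumination of transgenic animals selectively activates these cells. The catalogue lists the insert species as C. elegans, which presumably reflects the promoter or the host organism rather than the origin of the opsin. Cloning was done by restriction enzymes, with HindIII at the 5′ junction and BamHI at the 3′ junction, both sites retained. The record does not say whether these sites flank the promoter, the opsin or both. No fluorescent tag or reporter is recorded.

The depositor notes that the plasmid also carries residues 1–51 of an uncharacterised C. elegans protein, F32A7.6, and states that this should not impair function. The record does not say where this fragment lies or whether it is fused to the channel. The construct is intended for optogenetic activation of IL2 neurons in worms, and the associated study concerns the regulation of nictation, a dispersal behaviour, by these neurons.
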