>Addgene plasmid #78196 | pJL1703 | addgene partial sequence | sequence record 147347 | M13-Rev 5'-CAGGAAACAGCTATGACC-3'
ATCTTACTAACTAACTATTCTCATTTAAATTTTCAGAGCTTAAAAATGGCTGAAATCACTCACAACGATG
GATACGCTAACAACTTGGAAATGAAATAAGCTTCACCAAAAAATTCATTAAAGCATTTTTCCCTATGCTT
TAAAATTTTCAAGCATACCAAAGTTTTCCTGTTTTCTTGTTTCGTTATGGGTTTTTTAGTTTTCATTTAG
CTTACACCCCCCCCCC
