>Addgene plasmid #78196 | pJL1703 | addgene partial sequence | sequence record 147616 | pGEX3 5'-CCGGGAGCTGCATGTGTCAGAGG-3'
TACGGCCGACTAGTAGGAAACAGTTATGTTTGGTATATTGGGAATGTATTCTGTCATTTAAGGCAAAAAC
CCCATAGACACTACTCCACTTTCAAATTATCAACTTCTACTCACCTTCCACTGAGCCTCAAACCCAAACC
TTCTTCCGATCTTTCTTGCATCGTGCTCATCAATACTTGTGATTTTAGCAAGAAAAACGCCGTCCTCGAA
ATCTTGACAAACAATAGGGGAAACCCCAAAAAGCAAAAGCAGGAAAATTAATTTCATAAACTTTCACTTG
ATTGAAAAATTCCAAAAATACTCCAAAACTTTTTCACGATGAGCATGATTTGACGTCATGAGAGGCCCAG
ACGTGCGAAGAAATAAAAATTGCGGTCATAAACTGAAACGTAACATATGATAAGGTATTTTGTGTGCGGT
TTTTTCTATGATGTTTCAAAAAAATTTATCAGAAGTAAAAAACATAAGAAGTGTACACAGAACATTGTGT
AGATTTTGGGATAGAATTATTATTAATGGGGGGAGGGAGCACAATTTTTTTCGACTTTTTATTACGAATT
AATTCTATTTTTGAATCTACACAATTTCATTGTTAGAGGTGACTTAAAAGAAGCTAAAAAACAAAGAAAT
TAAGAGAAGTTTTTTGATAATAACAAAAATAGG
